Addgene plasmid #146218: pAc5.1B-EGFP-DmTral-S13AI15AR21A_E
Purpose: Insect Expression of DmTral-S13AI15AR21A
Depositing lab: Elisa Izaurralde. Depositing organization: Max Planck Institute for Developmental Biology. Publication: Similar modes of interaction enable Trailer Hitch and EDC3 to associate with DCP1 and Me31B in distinct protein complexes. Tritschler F, Eulalio A, Helms S, Schmidt S, Coles M, Weichenrieder O, Izaurralde E, Truffault V. Mol Cell Biol. 2008 Nov . 28(21):6695-708. 10.1128/MCB.00759-08 PubMed 18765641.
Backbone
  Vector backbone: Unknown
  Vector type: Insect Expression
Growth in bacteria
  Bacterial resistance: Ampicillin, 100 μg/mL
  Growth temperature: 37°C
  Growth strain: DH5alpha
  Copy number: Low Copy
Gene/Insert
  Gene/Insert name: DmTral-S13AI15AR21A (alt names: Trailer Hitch; Dm LSm51)
  Species: D. melanogaster (fly)
  Mutation: two silent mutations A198C, A387G and a mutation G837T:Q279H compared to the sequence given by: NCBI: NM_140328.4 or UniProt Q9VTZ0.
  Entrez Gene: tral (a.k.a. Dmel_CG10686, BEST:GH08269, CG10686, DmLSm15, Dmel\CG10686, LSm15, Lsm15, Scd6p, TRAL, Tral, anon-EST:Posey139, anon-WO0172774.89, anon-WO02059370.24, p67, p70)
  Cloning method: Unknown
Terms and licenses: Academic/Nonprofit Terms; Industry Terms: Not Available to Industry
Depositor comments: Plasmids from this collection were made available to the research community and donated after the lab closed. Please note that the sequence provided by the depositing laboratory may be theoretical/predicted or based on Sanger sequencing results. There may be discrepancies between sequencing results obtained by Addgene and the depositor sequence. If an Addgene verified sequence is not available, please contact before placing your order to request that our lab fully sequence the plasmid.
How to cite: pAc5.1B-EGFP-DmTral-S13AI15AR21A_E was a gift from Elisa Izaurralde (Addgene plasmid # 146218 ; http://n2t.net/addgene:146218 ; RRID:Addgene_146218)
