[The description below was written by a language model from this plasmid's Addgene catalogue record and pLannotate feature annotations shown in this document.]
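Description:
pAc5.1B-EGFP-DmTral-S13AI15AR21A_E is an 8,029-nt insect expression plasmid for producing a mutant form of the Drosophila melanogaster protein Trailer Hitch (Tral, also called LSm15) as an EGFP fusion. The catalogue lists the backbone as unknown, although the name and the annotated parts point to a pAc5.1-style vector. It is propagated in E. coli through a ColE1/pUC-type origin and selected with ampicillin via the β-lactamase gene and its bla promoter. The record describes it as low copy, even though the origin is annotated as a high-copy type. No marker for selection in insect cells is annotated, which is consistent with use by transient transfection. Short fragments of a tetracycline resistance gene and SV40 large T antigen appear to be non-functional vector remnants.

Expression is driven by the constitutive Drosophila actin 5C promoter. This is followed by the EGFP coding sequence and then the Tral open reading frame, placing EGFP at the N-terminus of the fusion. The annotation tool labelled two segments of the insert as fragments of mouse Lsm14a. These are homology hits to the conserved regions of the Tral orthologue, not mouse sequence. A V5 epitope sequence lies downstream of the insert, but the record does not say whether it is in frame and translated. An SV40 polyadenylation signal follows. The insert carries the substitutions S13A, I15A and R21A, located near the N-terminus. Relative to the reference sequence it also has two silent changes and a Q279H substitution. The associated study examined how Tral and EDC3 associate with DCP1 and Me31B, so the construct is probably used to test the effect of these mutations on protein interactions or localisation in fly cells.
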