Features (pLannotate 1.2.2; 11 found; start..end, strand, type, name):
     56..2568    +  promoter       Ac5 promoter: Drosophila melanogaster actin 5C promoter
   2588..3304    +  CDS            EGFP: EGFP is a basic (constitutively fluorescent) green fluorescent protein published in 1996, derived from Aequorea victoria. It is reported to be a rapidly-maturing weak dimer with moderate acid sensitivity.
   3320..3607    +  CDS            Lsm14a (fragment): LS14A_MOUSE - Also known as Fam61a, Rap55a. Experimental evidence at protein level: Swiss-Prot protein existence level 1. Essential for formation of P-bodies, cytoplasmic structures that provide storage sites for translationally inactive mRNAs and protect them from degradation. Acts as a repressor of mRNA translation. May play a role in mitotic spindle assembly. From Mus musculus (Mouse).
   4520..4939    +  CDS            Lsm14a (fragment): LS14A_MOUSE - Also known as Fam61a, Rap55a. Experimental evidence at protein level: Swiss-Prot protein existence level 1. Essential for formation of P-bodies, cytoplasmic structures that provide storage sites for translationally inactive mRNAs and protect them from degradation. Acts as a repressor of mRNA translation. May play a role in mitotic spindle assembly. From Mus musculus (Mouse).
   5314..5355    +  CDS            V5 tag: epitope tag from simian virus 5
   5455..5589    -  polyA_signal   SV40 poly(A) signal: SV40 polyadenylation signal
   5612..5696    -  CDS            large T antigen (fragment): large T antigen from SV40 (simian virus 40)
   5697..6167    +  CDS            TcR (fragment): tetracycline efflux protein; tet; confers resistance to tetracycline
   6211..6799    -  rep_origin     ori: high-copy-number ColE1/pMB1/pBR322/pUC origin of replication
   6970..7830    -  CDS            AmpR: β-lactamase; bla; confers resistance to ampicillin, carbenicillin, and related antibiotics
   7831..7935    -  promoter       AmpR promoter: bla
>Addgene plasmid #146218 | pAc5.1B-EGFP-DmTral-S13AI15AR21A_E | depositor full sequence | sequence record 288663 | Full Sequence
CTTCAAGGAATTAATTCTATATTCTAAAAACACAAATGATACTTCTAAAAAAAATCATGAATGGCATCAA
CTCTGAATCAAATCTTTGCAGATGCACCTACTTCTCATTTCCACTGTCACATCATTTTTCCAGATCTCGC
TGCCTGTTATGTGGCCCACAAACCAAGACACGTTTTATGGCCATTAAAGCTGGCTGATCGTCGCCAAACA
CCAAATACATATCAATATGTACATTCGAGAAAGAAGCGATCAAAGAAGCGTCTTCGGGCGAGTAGGAGAA
TGCGGAGGAGAAGGAGAACGAGCTGATCTAGTATCTCTCCACAATCCAATGCCAACTGACCAACTGGCCA
TATTCGGAGCAATTTGAAGCCAATTTCCATCGCCTGGCGATCGCTCCATTCTTGGCTATATGTTTTTCAC
CGTTCCCGGGGCCATTTTCAAAGACTCGTCGGTAAGATAAGATTGTGTCACTCGCTGTCTCTCTTCATTT
GTCGAAGAATGCTGAGGAATTTCGCGATGACGTCGGCGAGTATTTTGAAGAATGAGAATAATTTGTATTT
ATACGAAAATCAGTTAGTGGAATTTTCTACAAAAACATGTTATCTATAGATAATTTTGTTGCAAAATATG
TTGACTATGACAAAGATTGTATGTATATACCTTTAATGTATTCTCATTTTCTTATGTATTTATAATGGCA
ATGATGATACTGATGATATTTTAAGATGATGCCAGACCACAGGCTGATTTCTGCGTCTTTTGCCGAACGC
AGTGCATGTGCGGTTGTTGTTTTTTGGAATAGTTTCAATTTTCGGACTGTCCGCTTTGATTTCAGTTTCT
TGGCTTATTCAAAAAGCAAAGTAAAGCCAAAAAAGCGAGATGGCAATACCAAATGCGGCAAAACGGTAGT
GGAAGGAAAGGGGTGCGGGGCAGCGGAAGGAAGGGTGGGGCGGGGCGTGGCGGGGTCTGTGGCTGGGCGC
GACGTCACCGACGTTGGAGCCACTCCTTTGACCATGTGTGCGTGTGTGTATTATTCGTGTCTCGCCACTC
GCCGGTTGTTTTTTTCTTTTTATCTCGCTCTCTCTAGCGCCATCTCGTACGCATGCTCAACGCACCGCAT
GTTGCCGTGTCCTTTATGCGTCATTTTGGCTCGAAATAGGCAATTATTTAAACAAAGATTAGTCAACGAA
AACGCTAAAATAAATAAGTCTACAATATGGTTACTTATTGCCATGTGTGTGCAGCCAACGATAGCAACAA
AAGCAACAACACAGTGGCTTTCCCTCTTTCACTTTTTGTTTGCAAGCGCGTGCGAGCAAGACGGCACGAC
CGGCAAACGCAATTACGCTGACAAAGAGCAGACGAAGTTTTGGCCGAAAAACATCAAGGCGCCTGATACG
AATGCATTTGCAATAACAATTGCGATATTTAATATTGTTTATGAAGCTGTTTGACTTCAAAACACACAAA
AAAAAAAATAAAACAAATTATTTGAAAGAGAATTAGGAATCGGACAGCTTATCGTTACGGGCTAACAGCA
CACCGAGACGAAATAGCTTACCTGACGTCACAGCCTCTGGAAGAACTGCCGCCAAGCAGAGAGAGAGAGA
AAAAGAGGGAGAGCAGCTTAGACCGCATGTGCTTGTGTGTGAGGCGTCTCTCTCTTCGTCTCCTGTTTGC
GCAAACGCATAGACTGCACTGAGAAAATCGATTACCTATTTTTTATGAATGAATATTTGCACTATTACTA
TTCAAAACTATTAAGATAGCAATCACATTCAATAGCCAAATACTATACCACCTGAGCGATGCAACGAAAT
GATCAATTTGAGCAAAAATGCTGCATATTTAGGACGGCATCATTATAGAAATGCTTCTTGCTGTGTACTT
TTCTCTCGTCTGGCAGCTGTTTCGCCGTTATTGTTAAAACCGGCTTAAGTTAGGTGTGTTTTCTACGACT
AGTGATGCCCCTACTAGAAGATGTGTGTTGCACAAATGTCCCTGAATAACCAATTTGAAGTGCAGATAGC
AGTAAACGTAAGCTAATATGAATATTATTTAACTGTAATGTTTTAATATCGCTGGACATTACTAATAAAC
CCACTATAAACACATGTACATATGTATGTTTTGGCATACAATGAGTAGTTGGGGAAAAAATGTGTAAAAG
CACCGTGACCATCACAGCATAAAGATAACCAGCTGAAGTATCGAATATGAGTAACCCCCAAATTGAATCA
CATGCCGCAACTGATAGGACCCATGGAAGTACACTCTTCATGGCGATATACAAGACACACACAAGCACGA
ACACCCAGTTGCGGAGGAAATTCTCCGTAAATGAAAACCCAATCGGCGAACAATTCATACCCATATATGG
TAAAAGTTTTGAACGCGACTTGAGAGCGGAGAGCATTGCGGCTGATAAGGTTTTAGCGCTAAGCGGGCTT
TATAAAACGGGCTGCGGGACCAGTTTTCATATCACTACCGTTTGAGTTCTTGTGCTGTGTGGATACTCCT
CCCGACACAAAGCCGCTCCATCAGCCAGCAGTCGTCTAATCCAGAGACCCCGGATCGGGGTACCAACATG
GTGAGCAAGGGCGAGGAGCTGTTCACCGGGGTGGTGCCCATCCTGGTCGAGCTGGACGGCGACGTAAACG
GCCACAAGTTCAGCGTGTCCGGCGAGGGCGAGGGCGATGCCACCTACGGCAAGCTGACCCTGAAGTTCAT
CTGCACCACCGGCAAGCTGCCCGTGCCCTGGCCCACCCTCGTGACCACCCTGACCTACGGCGTGCAGTGC
TTCAGCCGCTACCCCGACCACATGAAGCAGCACGACTTCTTCAAGTCCGCCATGCCCGAAGGCTACGTCC
AGGAGCGCACCATCTTCTTCAAGGACGACGGCAACTACAAGACCCGCGCCGAGGTGAAGTTCGAGGGCGA
CACCCTGGTGAACCGCATCGAGCTGAAGGGCATCGACTTCAAGGAGGACGGCAACATCCTGGGGCACAAG
CTGGAGTACAACTACAACAGCCACAACGTCTATATCATGGCCGACAAGCAGAAGAACGGCATCAAGGTGA
ACTTCAAGATCCGCCACAACATCGAGGACGGCAGCGTGCAGCTCGCCGACCACTACCAGCAGAACACCCC
CATCGGCGACGGCCCCGTGCTGCTGCCCGACAACCACTACCTGAGCACCCAGTCCGCCCTGAGCAAAGAC
CCCAACGAGAAGCGCGATCACATGGTCCTGCTGGAGTTCGTGACCGCCGCCGGGATCACTCTCGGCATGG
ACGAGCTGTACAAGCCAAGCTTGAATTCTATGAGCGGGGGATTACCGGAGTTGGGCTCCAAAATCGCGCT
CGCGTCCAAGGCGGACATTGCATACGAGGGCCGCCTGTACACGGTGGATCCGCAGGAGTGCACCATTGCG
CTCTCGAGTGTGCGATCCTTCGGTACAGAAGATCGGGACACCCAGTTCCAGATAGCGCCGCAATCGCAGA
TCTACGACTACATCCTCTTCCGTGGCTCGGACATCAAGGACATTCGCGTTGTCAACAACCACACGCTGCC
GCACCACAATGACCCGGCGATCATGCAGGCGCAGCTCCAGAACGGACCGCCCCAGATGCCGCAGCACTTC
CCCATGCCCAGCGGGATGAGCGGTCCGCCGCAGCAGCAACAGGTGCCGTCGCAGCAACCGCCCCAGATGC
CAAGCGGTGGAGGCAGTGGTGGTGCTGGTGGAGCAGGAGCTCCTGGCGGCGGCGGACCCGGCTACGGCAA
TGGCAATCCGTTCGGCAACCTCGGCGGTCCCAATCTGGCCAACATGGTGGGCAATGCGGGCGGATCGCTT
GCACCCGGTTCCGGTGCTCCGGGCAGCGGACCCTTCATGCACATCGGTGGCAATCAGCAGCAACCGAAGC
CCCAGCAGCAGAAACAGCCAAACATGCTGGCCGGTGCCTCGCGATCGACGACGCCCATTAGCCTGATTGT
GAGTCCCACGGCGGAGCTGACTCAGCAGCAGCAGCTGCACCAGCAACAGAACGCTGGCCAGGGTGGCAAC
GGACGCGATGCAGGACATAAGCGCCAGAACCACCAGCAGCAACAGAATCAGCAGCATCAGCAACGTGGCG
GACCCAGCCACAACAATATGCAGCATCAGCAGCAACGAGGCGGCGGCAGTGGAACGGACTTCTATAACCA
GCAGCGGGATCGTCGGGACTCCGGACGTCAAATGGACAACAACTATAGCAACAACTACAACAACAATAAT
AATAATCAGCGCAATCGCGGCGGCGGCAACGGAATGCAACAGCAGCAGCGAGGAGGAAACGGCGGCAGCG
GCGGCGGCGGTGGAAACGGAGGTGGAAACAACCCGGCCTGGAACATGCATCGCGGCAACCAGAACTCGAA
CAACATGATGAACATGCGCAACCGCGGCATGGGATCCCGCGGCCCCATGCGACCCAATCAGGGCTATCGT
CCGCAGTCGGCCAATAATCAGAACAAGCCGCGGAACAAGATCAAGTTCGAGGGCGACTTCGATTTCGAGC
AGGCAAACAACAAGTTCGAGGAACTGCGCTCCCAACTGGCCAAGCTCAAGGTGGCCGAGGATGGTGCACC
CAAGCCAGCCACCAATGCAACGGCCGCCACTGCAACTGCAACCAATGAGCAGGTGGGTGAGAAGGTTGAA
GGCGTTCACACACTGAATGGCGAGACCGACAAGAAGGATGATTCTGGCAACGAGACCGGCGCTGGAGAGC
ACGAGCCTGAGGAGGATGATGTTGCTGTGTGCTACGACAAGACCAAATCGTTCTTCGACAACATCTCGTG
CGAGGCTGCCCAGGATCGCAGCAAGAACAAGAAGAACGATTGGCGCCAGGAGCGCAAGTTGAACACGGAG
ACCTTCGGAGTGTCCTCCACACGACGTGGCAGTTACCGCGGACGCAACCAATACTACAACAATAATGGCA
ACGGCGGCATTAACTCGGGATATGGAGGAGCGCCAGGCTACAACAGGAACAATTATCGCATGGGTGGCGG
CGGCGGAAACTTCCGAAACAGGAGCAACAATCGCAACAACGGCGGCGGTCGTGGCGGAAACGGAATGCCA
AACATCACCAATGGCAACACGGCTGCTGCGCTGAAGGCGGCCAACAATGCTGCTGGCCACGGATCCAATG
CCACGGACTCCAGTGCACCAAATGCCACAACCGCGACGACAAAGTCGACGTCCCTCTTGCCAGAGCAGAC
GCAACAGGTGGCGGCAGTTTCACAATAGGCGGCCGCTCGAGTCTAGAGGGCCCGCGGTTCGAAGGTAAGC
CTATCCCTAACCCTCTCCTCGGTCTCGATTCTACGCGTACCGGTCATCATCACCATCACCATTGAGTTTA
AACCCGCTGATCAGCCTCGACTGTGCCTTCTAAGGCCTGAGCTCGCTGATCAGCCTCGATCGAGGATCCA
GACATGATAAGATACATTGATGAGTTTGGACAAACCACAACTAGAATGCAGTGAAAAAAATGCTTTATTT
GTGAAATTTGTGATGCTATTGCTTTATTTGTAACCATTATAAGCTGCAATAAACAAGTTAACAACAACAA
TTGCATTCATTTTATGTTTCAGGTTCAGGGGGAGGTGTGGGAGGTTTTTTAAAGCAAGTAAAACCTCTAC
AAATGTGGTATGGCTGATTATGATCAGTCGACCGATGCCCTTGAGAGCCTTCAACCCAGTCAGCTCCTTC
CGGTGGGCGCGGGGCATGACTATCGTCGCCGCACTTATGACTGTCTTCTTTATCATGCAACTCGTAGGAC
AGGTGCCGGCAGCGCTCTGGGTCATTTTCGGCGAGGACCGCTTTCGCTGGAGCGCGACGATGATCGGCCT
GTCGCTTGCGGTATTCGGAATCTTGCACGCCCTCGCTCAAGCCTTCGTCACTGGTCCCGCCACCAAACGT
TTCGGCGAGAAGCAGGCCATTATCGCCGGCATGGCGGCCGACGCGCTGGGCTACGTCTTGCTGGCGTTCG
CGACGCGAGGCTGGATGGCCTTCCCCATTATGATTCTTCTCGCTTCCGGCGGCATCGGGATGCCCGCGTT
GCAGGCCATGCTGTCCAGGCAGGTAGATGACGACCATCAGGGACAGCTTCAAGGATCGCTCGCGGCTCTT
ACCAGCCAGCAAAAGGCCAGGAACCGTAAAAAGGCCGCGTTGCTGGCGTTTTTCCATAGGCTCCGCCCCC
CTGACGAGCATCACAAAAATCGACGCTCAAGTCAGAGGTGGCGAAACCCGACAGGACTATAAAGATACCA
GGCGTTTCCCCCTGGAAGCTCCCTCGTGCGCTCTCCTGTTCCGACCCTGCCGCTTACCGGATACCTGTCC
GCCTTTCTCCCTTCGGGAAGCGTGGCGCTTTCTCAATGCTCACGCTGTAGGTATCTCAGTTCGGTGTAGG
TCGTTCGCTCCAAGCTGGGCTGTGTGCACGAACCCCCCGTTCAGCCCGACCGCTGCGCCTTATCCGGTAA
CTATCGTCTTGAGTCCAACCCGGTAAGACACGACTTATCGCCACTGGCAGCAGCCACTGGTAACAGGATT
AGCAGAGCGAGGTATGTAGGCGGTGCTACAGAGTTCTTGAAGTGGTGGCCTAACTACGGCTACACTAGAA
GGACAGTATTTGGTATCTGCGCTCTGCTGAAGCCAGTTACCTTCGGAAAAAGAGTTGGTAGCTCTTGATC
CGGCAAACAAACCACCGCTGGTAGCGGTGGTTTTTTTGTTTGCAAGCAGCAGATTACGCGCAGAAAAAAA
GGATCTCAAGAAGATCCTTTGATCTTTTCTACGGGGTCTGACGCTCAGTGGAACGAAAACTCACGTTAAG
GGATTTTGGTCATGAGATTATCAAAAAGGATCTTCACCTAGATCCTTTTAAATTAAAAATGAAGTTTTAA
ATCAATCTAAAGTATATATGAGTAAACTTGGTCTGACAGTTACCAATGCTTAATCAGTGAGGCACCTATC
TCAGCGATCTGTCTATTTCGTTCATCCATAGTTGCCTGACTCCCCGTCGTGTAGATAACTACGATACGGG
AGGGCTTACCATCTGGCCCCAGTGCTGCAATGATACCGCGAGACCCACGCTCACCGGCTCCAGATTTATC
AGCAATAAACCAGCCAGCCGGAAGGGCCGAGCGCAGAAGTGGTCCTGCAACTTTATCCGCCTCCATCCAG
TCTATTAATTGTTGCCGGGAAGCTAGAGTAAGTAGTTCGCCAGTTAATAGTTTGCGCAACGTTGTTGCCA
TTGCTGCAGGCATCGTGGTGTCACGCTCGTCGTTTGGTATGGCTTCATTCAGCTCCGGTTCCCAACGATC
AAGGCGAGTTACATGATCCCCCATGTTGTGCAAAAAAGCGGTTAGCTCCTTCGGTCCTCCGATCGTTGTC
AGAAGTAAGTTGGCCGCAGTGTTATCACTCATGGTTATGGCAGCACTGCATAATTCTCTTACTGTCATGC
CATCCGTAAGATGCTTTTCTGTGACTGGTGAGTACTCAACCAAGTCATTCTGAGAATAGTGTATGCGGCG
ACCGAGTTGCTCTTGCCCGGCGTCAACACGGGATAATACCGCGCCACATAGCAGAACTTTAAAAGTGCTC
ATCATTGGAAAACGTTCTTCGGGGCGAAAACTCTCAAGGATCTTACCGCTGTTGAGATCCAGTTCGATGT
AACCCACTCGTGCACCCAACTGATCTTCAGCATCTTTTACTTTCACCAGCGTTTCTGGGTGAGCAAAAAC
AGGAAGGCAAAATGCCGCAAAAAAGGGAATAAGGGCGACACGGAAATGTTGAATACTCATACTCTTCCTT
TTTCAATATTATTGAAGCATTTATCAGGGTTATTGTCTCATGAGCGGATACATATTTGAATGTATTTAGA
AAAATAAACAAATAGGGGTTCCGCGCACATTTCCCCGAAAAGTGCCACCTGACGTCTAAGAAACCATTAT
TATCATGACATTAACCTATAAAAATAGGCGTATCACGAGGCCCTTTCGT
